>Addgene plasmid #87731 | pCMV-Tag/WT SPAST with 5'UTR | addgene full sequence | sequence record 173588 | Addgene NGS Result
CGTTACATAACTTACGGTAAATGGCCCGCCTGGCTGACCGCCCAACGACCCCCGCCCATTGACGTCAATA
ATGACGTATGTTCCCATAGTAACGCCAATAGGGACTTTCCATTGACGTCAATGGGTGGAGTATTTACGGT
AAACTGCCCACTTGGCAGTACATCAAGTGTATCATATGCCAAGTACGCCCCCTATTGACGTCAATGACGG
TAAATGGCCCGCCTGGCATTATGCCCAGTACATGACCTTATGGGACTTTCCTACTTGGCAGTACATCTAC
GTATTAGTCATCGCTATTACCATGGTGATGCGGTTTTGGCAGTACATCAATGGGCGTGGATAGCGGTTTG
ACTCACGGGGATTTCCAAGTCTCCACCCCATTGACGTCAATGGGAGTTTGTTTTGGCACCAAAATCAACG
GGACTTTCCAAAATGTCGTAACAACTCCGCCCCATTGACGCAAATGGGCGGTAGGCGTGTACGGTGGGAG
GTCTATATAAGCAGAGCTGGTTTAGTGAACCGTCAGATCCGCTAGCGATTACGCCAAGCTCGAAATTAAC
CCTCACTAAAGGGAACAAAAGCTGGAGGACCCACGCGTCCGGGCCCGAGCCACCGACTGCAGGAGGAGAA
GGGGTTGTGCTCCTGGCCGAGGAAGGAGAAAGGGGCGGGGCCGGCGGGCAGCGTGCGGCAGTGCGGAGCT
CCTGAGACCGGCGGGCACACGGGGGTCTGTGGCCCCCGCCGTAGCAGTGGCTGCCGCCGTCGCTTGGTTC
CCGTCGGTCTGCGGGAGGCGGGTTATGGCGGCGGCGGCAGTGAGAGCTGTGAATGAATTCTCCGGGTGGA
CGAGGGAAGAAGAAAGGCTCCGGCGGCGCCAGCAACCCGGTGCCTCCCAGGCCTCCGCCCCCTTGCCTGG
CCCCCGCCCCTCCCGCCGCCGGGCCGGCCCCTCCGCCCGAGTCGCCGCATAAGCGGAACCTGTACTATTT
CTCCTACCCGCTGTTTGTAGGCTTCGCGCTGCTGCGTTTGGTCGCCTTCCACCTGGGGCTCCTCTTCGTG
TGGCTCTGCCAGCGCTTCTCCCGCGCCCTCATGGCAGCCAAGAGGAGCTCCGGGGCCGCGCCAGCACCTG
CCTCGGCCTCGGCCCCGGCGCCGGTGCCGGGCGGCGAGGCCGAGCGCGTCCGAGTCTTCCACAAACAGGC
CTTCGAGTACATCTCCATTGCCCTGCGCATCGATGAGGATGAGAAAGCAGGACAGAAGGAGCAAGCTGTG
GAATGGTATAAGAAAGGTATTGAAGAACTGGAAAAAGGAATAGCTGTTATAGTTACAGGACAAGGTGAAC
AGTGTGAAAGAGCTAGACGCCTTCAAGCTAAAATGATGACTAATTTGGTTATGGCCAAGGACCGCTTACA
ACTTCTAGAGAAGATGCAACCAGTTTTGCCATTTTCCAAGTCACAAACGGACGTCTATAATGACAGTACT
AACTTGGCATGCCGCAATGGACATCTCCAGTCAGAAAGTGGAGCTGTTCCAAAAAGAAAAGACCCCTTAA
CACACACTAGTAATTCACTGCCTCGTTCAAAAACAGTTATGAAAACTGGATCTGCAGGCCTTTCAGGCCA
CCATAGAGCACCTAGTTACAGTGGTTTATCCATGGTTTCTGGAGTGAAACAGGGATCTGGTCCTGCTCCT
ACCACTCATAAGGGTACTCCGAAAACAAATAGGACAAATAAACCTTCTACCCCTACAACTGCTACTCGTA
AGAAAAAAGACTTGAAGAATTTTAGGAATGTGGACAGCAACCTTGCTAACCTTATAATGAATGAAATTGT
GGACAATGGAACAGCTGTTAAATTTGATGATATAGCTGGTCAAGACTTGGCAAAACAAGCATTGCAAGAA
ATTGTTATTCTTCCTTCTCTGAGGCCTGAGTTGTTCACAGGGCTTAGAGCTCCTGCCAGAGGGCTGTTAC
TCTTTGGTCCACCTGGGAATGGGAAGACAATGCTGGCTAAAGCAGTAGCTGCAGAATCGAATGCAACCTT
CTTTAATATAAGTGCTGCAAGTTTAACTTCAAAATACGTGGGAGAAGGAGAGAAATTGGTGAGGGCTCTT
TTTGCTGTGGCTCGAGAACTTCAACCTTCTATAATTTTTATAGATGAAGTTGATAGCCTTTTGTGTGAAA
GAAGAGAAGGGGAGCACGATGCTAGTAGACGCCTAAAAACTGAATTTCTAATAGAATTTGATGGTGTACA
GTCTGCTGGAGATGACAGAGTACTTGTAATGGGTGCAACTAATAGGCCACAAGAGCTTGATGAGGCTGTT
CTCAGGCGTTTCATCAAACGGGTATATGTGTCTTTACCAAATGAGGAGACAAGACTACTTTTGCTTAAAA
ATCTGTTATGTAAACAAGGAAGTCCATTGACCCAAAAAGAACTAGCACAACTTGCTAGAATGACTGATGG
ATACTCAGGAAGTGACCTAACAGCTTTGGCAAAAGATGCAGCACTGGGTCCTATCCGAGAACTAAAACCA
GAACAGGTGAAGAATATGTCTGCCAGTGAGATGAGAAATATTCGATTATCTGACTTCACTGAATCCTTGA
AAAAAATAAAACGCAGCGTCAGCCCTCAAACTTTAGAAGCGTACATACGTTGGAACAAGGACTTTGGAGA
TACCACTGTTTAAGGAAATACCTTTGTAAACCTGCAGAACATTTTACTTAAAAGAGGAAACACAAGATCC
CCCGGGCTGCAGGAATTCGATATCAAGCTTATCGATACCGTCGACCTCGAGGGGGGGCCCGGTACCTTAA
TTAATTAAGGTACCAGGTAAGTGTACCCAATTCGCCCTATAGTGAGTCGTATTACAATTCACTCGATCGC
CCTTCCCAACAGTTGCGCAGCCTGAATGGCGAATGGAGATCCAATTTTTAAGTGTATAATGTGTTAAACT
ACTGATTCTAATTGTTTGTGTATTTTAGATTCACAGTCCCAAGGCTCATTTCAGGCCCCTCAGTCCTCAC
AGTCTGTTCATGATCATAATCAGCCATACCACATTTGTAGAGGTTTTACTTGCTTTAAAAAACCTCCCAC
ACCTCCCCCTGAACCTGAAACATAAAATGAATGCAATTGTTGTTGTTAACTTGTTTATTGCAGCTTATAA
TGGTTACAAATAAAGCAATAGCATCACAAATTTCACAAATAAAGCATTTTTTTCACTGCATTCTAGTTGT
GGTTTGTCCAAACTCATCAATGTATCTTAACGCGTAAATTGTAAGCGTTAATATTTTGTTAAAATTCGCG
TTAAATTTTTGTTAAATCAGCTCATTTTTTAACCAATAGGCCGAAATCGGCAAAATCCCTTATAAATCAA
AAGAATAGACCGAGATAGGGT
[37 nt withheld, positions 3382-3418]
AAAGAACGTGGACTCCAACGTCAAAGG
[49 nt withheld, positions 3446-3494]
T
[91 nt withheld, positions 3496-3586]
G
[124 nt withheld, positions 3588-3711]
CAGGTGGCACTTTTCGGGGAAATGTGCGCGGAACCCCTATTTGTTTATTTTTCTAAATACATTCAAATAT
GTATCCGCTCATGAGACAATAACCCTGATAAATGCTTCAATAATATTGAAAAAGGAAGAATCCTGAGGCG
GAAAGAACCAGCTGTGGAATGTGTGTCAGTTAGGGTGTGGAAAGTCCCCAGGCTCCCCAGCAGGCAGAAG
TATGCAAAGCATGCATCTCAATTAGTCAGCAACCAGGTGTGGAAAGTCCCCAGGCTCCCCAGCAGGCAGA
AGTATGCAAAGCATGCATCTCAATTAGTCAGCAACCATAGTCCCGCCCCTAACTCCGCCCATCCCGCCCC
TAACTCCGCCCAGTTCCGCCCATTCTCCGCCCCATGGCTGACTAATTTTTTTTATTTATGCAGAGGCCGA
GGCCGCCTCGGCCTCTGAGCTATTCCAGAAGTAGTGAGGAGGCTTTTTTGGAGGCCTAGGCTTTTGCAAA
GATCGATCAAGAGACAGGATGAGGATCGTTTCGCATGATTGAACAAGATGGATTGCACGCAGGTTCTCCG
GCCGCTTGGGTGGAGAGGCTATTCGGCTATGACTGGGCACAACAGACAATCGGCTGCTCTGATGCCGCCG
TGTTCCGGCTGTCAGCGCAGGGGCGCCCGGTTCTTTTTGTCAAGACCGACCTGTCCGGTGCCCTGAATGA
ACTGCAAGACGAGGCAGCGCGGCTATCGTGGCTGGCCACGACGGGCGTTCCTTGCGCAGCTGTGCTCGAC
GTTGTCACTGAAGCGGGAAGGGACTGGCTGCTATTGGGCGAAGTGCCGGGGCAGGATCTCCTGTCATCTC
ACCTTGCTCCTGCCGAGAAAGTATCCATCATGGCTGATGCAATGCGGCGGCTGCATACGCTTGATCCGGC
TACCTGCCCATTCGACCACCAAGCGAAACATCGCATCGAGCGAGCACGTACTCGGATGGAAGCCGGTCTT
GTCGATCAGGATGATCTGGACGAAGAACATCAGGGGCTCGCGCCAGCCGAACTGTTCGCCAGGCTCAAGG
CGAGCATGCCCGACGGCGAGGATCTCGTCGTGACCCATGGCGATGCCTGCTTGCCGAATATCATGGTGGA
AAATGGCCGCTTTTCTGGATTCATCGACTGTGGCCGGCTGGGTGTGGCGGACCGCTATCAGGACATAGCG
TTGGCTACCCGTGATATTGCTGAAGAACTTGGCGGCGAATGGGCTGACCGCTTCCTCGTGCTTTACGGTA
TCGCCGCTCCCGATTCGCAGCGCATCGCCTTCTATCGCCTTCTTGACGAGTTCTTCTGAGCGGGACTCTG
GGGTTCGAAATGACCGACCAAGCGACGCCCAACCTGCCATCACGAGATTTCGATTCCACCGCCGCCTTCT
ATGAAAGGTTGGGCTTCGGAATCGTTTTCCGGGACGCCGGCTGGATGATCCTCCAGCGCGGGGATCTCAT
GCTGGAGTTCTTCGCCCACCCTAGGGGGAGGCTAACTGAAACACGGAAGGAGACAATACCGGAAGGAACC
CGCGCTATGACGGCAATAAAAAGACAGAATAAAACGCACGGTGTTGGGTCGTTTGTTCATAAACGCGGGG
TTCGGTCCCAGGGCTGGCACTCTGTCGATACCCCACCGAGACCCCATTGGGGCCAATACGCCCGCGTTTC
TTCCTTTTCCCCACCCCACCCCCCAAGTTCGGGTGAAGGCCCAGGGCTCGCAGCCAACGTCGGGGCGGCA
GGCCCTGCCATAGCCTCAGGTTACTCATATATACTTTAGATTGATTTAAAACTTCATTTTTAATTTAAAA
GGATCTAGGTGAAGATCCTTTTTGATAATCTCATGACCAAAATCCCTTAACGTGAGTTTTCGTTCCACTG
AGCGTCAGACCCCGTAGAAAAGATCAAAGGATCTTCTTGAGATCCTTTTTTTCTGCGCGTAATCTGCTGC
TTGCAAACAAAAAAACCACCGCTACCAGCGGTGGTTTGTTTGCCGGATCAAGAGCTACCAACTCTTTTTC
CGAAGGTAACTGGCTTCAGCAGAGCGCAGATACCAAATACTGTTCTTCTAGTGTAGCCGTAGTTAGGCCA
CCACTTCAAGAACTCTGTAGCACCGCCTACATACCTCGCTCTGCTAATCCTGTTACCAGTGGCTGCTGCC
AGTGGCGATAAGTCGTGTCTTACCGGGTTGGACTCAAGACGATAGTTACCGGATAAGGCGCAGCGGTCGG
GCTGAACGGGGGGTTCGTGCACACAGCCCAGCTTGGAGCGAACGACCTACACCGAACTGAGATACCTACA
GCGTGAGCTATGAGAAAGCGCCACGCTTCCCGAAGGGAGAAAGGCGGACAGGTATCCGGTAAGCGGCAGG
GTCGGAACAGGAGAGCGCACGAGGGAGCTTCCAGGGGGAAACGCCTGGTATCTTTATAGTCCTGTCGGGT
TTCGCCACCTCTGACTTGAGCGTCGATTTTTGTGATGCTCGTCAGGGGGGCGGAGCCTATGGAAAAACGC
CAGCAACGCGGCCTTTTTACGGTTCCTGGCCTTTTGCTGGCCTTTTGCTCACATGTTCTTTCCTGCGTTA
TCCCCTGATTCTGTGGATAACCGTATTACCGCCATGCATTAGTTATTAATAGTAATCAATTACGGGGTCA
TTAGTTCATAGCCCATATATGGAGTTCCG
Features (pLannotate 1.2.2; 19 found; start..end, strand, type, name):
      1..304     +  enhancer       CMV enhancer: human cytomegalovirus immediate early enhancer
    305..508     +  promoter       CMV promoter: human cytomegalovirus (CMV) immediate early promoter
    554..572     +  promoter       T3 promoter: promoter for bacteriophage T3 RNA polymerase
    823..2670    +  CDS            SPAST: SPAST_HUMAN - Also known as ADPSP, FSP2, KIAA1083 From Homo sapiens (Human).
   2726..2796    +  misc_feature   MCS (fragment): pBluescript multiple cloning site
   2836..2854    -  promoter       T7 promoter: promoter for bacteriophage T7 RNA polymerase
   2864..2903    +  CDS            lacZα (fragment): LacZα fragment of β-galactosidase; lacZ fragment
   2913..2968    +  intron         small t intron (fragment): SV40 (simian virus 40) small t antigen intron
   2968..3105    +  CDS            large T antigen (fragment): large T antigen from SV40 (simian virus 40)
   3128..3249    +  polyA_signal   SV40 poly(A) signal: SV40 polyadenylation signal
   3283..3711    -  rep_origin     f1 ori (sequence partly withheld): f1 bacteriophage origin of replication; arrow indicates direction of (+) strand synthesis
   3738..3840    +  promoter       AmpR promoter: bla
   3844..4201    +  promoter       SV40 promoter: SV40 enhancer and early promoter
   4236..5030    +  CDS            NeoR/KanR: aminoglycoside phosphotransferase from Tn5; aph(3')-II (or nptII); confers resistance to neomycin, kanamycin, and G418 (Geneticin®)
   5051..5203    +  CDS            ble (fragment): BLE_KLEPN - Experimental evidence at protein level: Swiss-Prot protein existence level 1. Binding protein with a strong affinity to the bleomycin family of antibiotics. Binds to CL990; an antimitotic-antibiotic compound. From Klebsiella pneumoniae.
   5262..5309    +  polyA_signal   HSV TK poly(A) signal: herpes simplex virus thymidine kinase polyadenylation signal (Cole and Stacy, 1985)
   5400..5416    -  polyA_signal   bGH poly(A) signal (fragment): bovine growth hormone polyadenylation signal
   5638..6226    +  rep_origin     ori: high-copy-number ColE1/pMB1/pBR322/pUC origin of replication
   6341..6400    +  enhancer       CMV enhancer (fragment): human cytomegalovirus immediate early enhancer
