[The description below was written by a language model from this plasmid's Addgene catalogue record and pLannotate feature annotations shown in this document.]
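Description:
pCMV-Tag/WT SPAST with 5'UTR is a mammalian expression plasmid built on the Stratagene pCMV-Tag backbone and carrying the wild-type human SPAST cDNA, which encodes the microtubule-severing protein spastin, the product of the SPG4 hereditary spastic paraplegia gene. The roughly 2 kb insert sits downstream of the human cytomegalovirus immediate-early enhancer and promoter and is followed by an SV40 polyadenylation signal. The annotated SPAST open reading frame begins about 250 nt after the T3 promoter site, consistent with the native 5' untranslated region named in the construct's title. According to the record, the plasmid expresses both the full-length M1 isoform and the shorter M87 isoform. These two isoforms arise from alternative translation start codons in the same transcript, so retaining the natural upstream sequence context is presumably what allows both to be made. Cloning into the EcoICRI and BamHI sites destroyed both sites and removed the vector's myc tag, so the protein is untagged and must be detected with an anti-spastin antibody. Flanking T3 and T7 promoters serve as sequencing primer sites.

The plasmid replicates in E. coli from a high-copy ColE1/pUC-type origin, and an f1 origin is also present. A single NeoR/KanR (Tn5 aminoglycoside phosphotransferase) gene provides both selections. A bacterial bla promoter drives it for kanamycin resistance, and the SV40 early promoter, paired with an HSV TK polyadenylation signal, drives it for G418 selection of transfected mammalian cells. The construct is associated with work evaluating whether loss of function explains SPG4-based disease, where it supplies wild-type spastin expression.
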