Addgene plasmid #87731: pCMV-Tag/WT SPAST with 5'UTR
Purpose: Expresses WT spastin M1 and M87 in mammalian cells
Depositing lab: Peter Baas. Depositing organization: Drexel University. Publication: Evaluation of loss of function as an explanation for SPG4-based hereditary spastic paraplegia. Solowska JM, Garbern JY, Baas PW. Hum Mol Genet. 2010 Jul 15;19(14):2767-79. doi: 10.1093/hmg/ddq177. Epub 2010 Apr 29. PubMed 20430936.
Backbone
  Vector backbone: pCMV-Tag
  Backbone manufacturer: Stratagene
  Backbone size w/o insert (bp): 4300
  Vector type: Mammalian Expression
  Selectable markers: Neomycin (select with G418)
Growth in bacteria
  Bacterial resistance: Kanamycin, 50 μg/mL
  Growth temperature: 37°C
  Growth strain: DH5alpha
  Copy number: Unknown
Gene/Insert
  Gene/Insert name: SPAST
  Species: H. sapiens (human)
  Insert size (bp): 2027
  GenBank ID: NM_014946
  Entrez Gene: SPAST (a.k.a. ADPSP, FSP2, SPG4)
  Promoter: CMV
  Cloning method: Restriction Enzyme; 5′ cloning site EcoICRI (destroyed during cloning); 3′ cloning site BamHI (destroyed during cloning)
  Sequencing primers: 5′ T3; 3′ T7
Terms and licenses: Academic/Nonprofit Terms; Industry Terms: Not Available to Industry
Depositor comments: Cloning of spastin cDNA into pCMV-Tag EcoICRI and BamHI sites removed myc tag. To detect spastin, use an anti-spastin antibody.
How to cite: pCMV-Tag/WT SPAST with 5'UTR was a gift from Peter Baas (Addgene plasmid # 87731 ; http://n2t.net/addgene:87731 ; RRID:Addgene_87731)
